>Addgene plasmid #146665 | pLNHA-C1-HsPatL1_399-516_J | depositor full sequence | sequence record 289111 | Full Sequence
TAGTTATTAATAGTAATCAATTACGGGGTCATTAGTTCATAGCCCATATATGGAGTTCCGCGTTACATAA
CTTACGGTAAATGGCCCGCCTGGCTGACCGCCCAACGACCCCCGCCCATTGACGTCAATAATGACGTATG
TTCCCATAGTAACGCCAATAGGGACTTTCCATTGACGTCAATGGGTGGAGTATTTACGGTAAACTGCCCA
CTTGGCAGTACATCAAGTGTATCATATGCCAAGTACGCCCCCTATTGACGTCAATGACGGTAAATGGCCC
GCCTGGCATTATGCCCAGTACATGACCTTATGGGACTTTCCTACTTGGCAGTACATCTACGTATTAGTCA
TCGCTATTACCATGGTGATGCGGTTTTGGCAGTACATCAATGGGCGTGGATAGCGGTTTGACTCACGGGG
ATTTCCAAGTCTCCACCCCATTGACGTCAATGGGAGTTTGTTTTGGCACCAAAATCAACGGGACTTTCCA
AAATGTCGTAACAACTCCGCCCCATTGACGCAAATGGGCGGTAGGCGTGTACGGTGGGAGGTCTATATAA
GCAGAGCTCTCTGGCTAACTAGAGAACCCACTGCTTACTGGCTTATCGAAATTAATACGACTCACTATAG
GGAGACCCAAGCTCTAGCGCTACCGGTCGCCACCATGGACGCACAAACACGACGACGTGAGCGTCGCGCT
GAGAAACAAGCTCAATGGAAAGCTGCAAACGGTGGATCTCCTCCACATATGGCTTACCCATACGATGTTC
CAGATTACGCTCCTCCATCTCGAGCTGATCCATATGCCAATCTCATGTTGCAGCGGGAAAAGGATTGGGT
CTCTAAAATCCAGATGATGCAACTGCAAAGCACTGATCCCTACCTGGATGATTTTTATTACCAGAATTAC
TTTGAAAAACTGGAGAAACTGTCAGCTGCTGAAGAAATACAAGGTGATGGCCCTAAGAAGGAGCGCACCA
AGCTTATCACCCCTCAGGTGGCCAAACTGGAGCACGCCTATAAGCCAGTGCAATTTGAGGGCTCTTTGGG
AAAGCTTACCGTTTCTAGTGTGAATAATCCCCGAAAAATGATTGATGCTGTTGTGACATCTCGGAGTGAG
GATGATGAGACAAAAGAAAAACAAGTTCGAYGATCCATATGCCAATCTCATGTTGCAGCGGGAAAAGGAT
TGGGTCTCTAAAATCCAGATGATGCAACTGCAAAGCACTGATCCCTACCTGGATGATTTTTATTACCAGA
ATTACTTTGAAAAACTGGAGAAACTGTCAGCTGCTGAAGAAATACAAGGTGATGGCCCTAAGAAGGAGCG
CACCAAGCTTATCACCCCTCAGGTGGCCAAACTGGAGCACGCCTATAAGCCAGTGCAATTTGAGGGCTCT
TTGGGAAAGCTTACCGTTTCTAGTGTGAATAATCCCCGAAAAATGATTGATGCTGTTGTGACATCTCGGA
GTGAGGATGATGAGACAAAAGAAAAACAAGTTCGATAATCTAGATAACTGATCATAATCAGCCATACCAC
ATTTGTAGAGGTTTTACTTGCTTTAAAAAACCTCCCACACCTCCCCCTGAACCTGAAACATAAAATGAAT
GCAATTGTTGTTGTTAACTTGTTTATTGCAGCTTATAATGGTTACAAATAAAGCAATAGCATCACAAATT
TCACAAATAAAGCATTTTTTTCACTGCATTCTAGTTGTGGTTTGTCCAAACTCATCAATGTATCTTAACG
CGTAAATTGTAAGCGTTAATATTTTGTTAAAATTCGCGTTAAATTTTTGTTAAATCAGCTCATTTTTTAA
CCAATAGGCCGAAATCGGCAAAATCCCTTATAAATCAAAAGAATAGACCGAGATAGGGT
[37 nt withheld, positions 1880-1916]
AAAGAACGTGGACTCCAACGTCAAAGG
[49 nt withheld, positions 1944-1992]
T
[91 nt withheld, positions 1994-2084]
G
[124 nt withheld, positions 2086-2209]
CAGGTGGCACTTTTCGGGGAAATGTGCGCGGAACCCCTATTTGTTTATTTTTCTAAATACATTCAAATAT
GTATCCGCTCATGAGACAATAACCCTGATAAATGCTTCAATAATATTGAAAAAGGAAGAGTCCTGAGGCG
GAAAGAACCAGCTGTGGAATGTGTGTCAGTTAGGGTGTGGAAAGTCCCCAGGCTCCCCAGCAGGCAGAAG
TATGCAAAGCATGCATCTCAATTAGTCAGCAACCAGGTGTGGAAAGTCCCCAGGCTCCCCAGCAGGCAGA
AGTATGCAAAGCATGCATCTCAATTAGTCAGCAACCATAGTCCCGCCCCTAACTCCGCCCATCCCGCCCC
TAACTCCGCCCAGTTCCGCCCATTCTCCGCCCCATGGCTGACTAATTTTTTTTATTTATGCAGAGGCCGA
GGCCGCCTCGGCCTCTGAGCTATTCCAGAAGTAGTGAGGAGGCTTTTTTGGAGGCCTAGGCTTTTGCAAA
GATCGATCAAGAGACAGGATGAGGATCGTTTCGCATGATTGAACAAGATGGATTGCACGCAGGTTCTCCG
GCCGCTTGGGTGGAGAGGCTATTCGGCTATGACTGGGCACAACAGACAATCGGCTGCTCTGATGCCGCCG
TGTTCCGGCTGTCAGCGCAGGGGCGCCCGGTTCTTTTTGTCAAGACCGACCTGTCCGGTGCCCTGAATGA
ACTGCAAGACGAGGCAGCGCGGCTATCGTGGCTGGCCACGACGGGCGTTCCTTGCGCAGCTGTGCTCGAC
GTTGTCACTGAAGCGGGAAGGGACTGGCTGCTATTGGGCGAAGTGCCGGGGCAGGATCTCCTGTCATCTC
ACCTTGCTCCTGCCGAGAAAGTATCCATCATGGCTGATGCAATGCGGCGGCTGCATACGCTTGATCCGGC
TACCTGCCCATTCGACCACCAAGCGAAACATCGCATCGAGCGAGCACGTACTCGGATGGAAGCCGGTCTT
GTCGATCAGGATGATCTGGACGAAGAGCATCAGGGGCTCGCGCCAGCCGAACTGTTCGCCAGGCTCAAGG
CGAGCATGCCCGACGGCGAGGATCTCGTCGTGACCCATGGCGATGCCTGCTTGCCGAATATCATGGTGGA
AAATGGCCGCTTTTCTGGATTCATCGACTGTGGCCGGCTGGGTGTGGCGGACCGCTATCAGGACATAGCG
TTGGCTACCCGTGATATTGCTGAAGAGCTTGGCGGCGAATGGGCTGACCGCTTCCTCGTGCTTTACGGTA
TCGCCGCTCCCGATTCGCAGCGCATCGCCTTCTATCGCCTTCTTGACGAGTTCTTCTGAGCGGGACTCTG
GGGTTCGAAATGACCGACCAAGCGACGCCCAACCTGCCATCACGAGATTTCGATTCCACCGCCGCCTTCT
ATGAAAGGTTGGGCTTCGGAATCGTTTTCCGGGACGCCGGCTGGATGATCCTCCAGCGCGGGGATCTCAT
GCTGGAGTTCTTCGCCCACCCTAGGGGGAGGCTAACTGAAACACGGAAGGAGACAATACCGGAAGGAACC
CGCGCTATGACGGCAATAAAAAGACAGAATAAAACGCACGGTGTTGGGTCGTTTGTTCATAAACGCGGGG
TTCGGTCCCAGGGCTGGCACTCTGTCGATACCCCACCGAGACCCCATTGGGGCCAATACGCCCGCGTTTC
TTCCTTTTCCCCACCCCACCCCCCAAGTTCGGGTGAAGGCCCAGGGCTCGCAGCCAACGTCGGGGCGGCA
GGCCCTGCCATAGCCTCAGGTTACTCATATATACTTTAGATTGATTTAAAACTTCATTTTTAATTTAAAA
GGATCTAGGTGAAGATCCTTTTTGATAATCTCATGACCAAAATCCCTTAACGTGAGTTTTCGTTCCACTG
AGCGTCAGACCCCGTAGAAAAGATCAAAGGATCTTCTTGAGATCCTTTTTTTCTGCGCGTAATCTGCTGC
TTGCAAACAAAAAAACCACCGCTACCAGCGGTGGTTTGTTTGCCGGATCAAGAGCTACCAACTCTTTTTC
CGAAGGTAACTGGCTTCAGCAGAGCGCAGATACCAAATACTGTCCTTCTAGTGTAGCCGTAGTTAGGCCA
CCACTTCAAGAACTCTGTAGCACCGCCTACATACCTCGCTCTGCTAATCCTGTTACCAGTGGCTGCTGCC
AGTGGCGATAAGTCGTGTCTTACCGGGTTGGACTCAAGACGATAGTTACCGGATAAGGCGCAGCGGTCGG
GCTGAACGGGGGGTTCGTGCACACAGCCCAGCTTGGAGCGAACGACCTACACCGAACTGAGATACCTACA
GCGTGAGCTATGAGAAAGCGCCACGCTTCCCGAAGGGAGAAAGGCGGACAGGTATCCGGTAAGCGGCAGG
GTCGGAACAGGAGAGCGCACGAGGGAGCTTCCAGGGGGAAACGCCTGGTATCTTTATAGTCCTGTCGGGT
TTCGCCACCTCTGACTTGAGCGTCGATTTTTGTGATGCTCGTCAGGGGGGCGGAGCCTATGGAAAAACGC
CAGCAACGCGGCCTTTTTACGGTTCCTGGCCTTTTGCTGGCCTTTTGCTCACATGTTCTTTCCTGCGTTA
TCCCCTGATTCTGTGGATAACCGTATTACCGCCATGCAT
Features (pLannotate 1.2.2; 17 found; start..end, strand, type, name):
     61..364     +  enhancer       CMV enhancer: human cytomegalovirus immediate early enhancer
    365..568     +  promoter       CMV promoter: human cytomegalovirus (CMV) immediate early promoter
    564..597     +  LTR            5' LTR (truncated) (fragment): truncated 5' long terminal repeat (LTR) from HIV-1
    613..631     +  promoter       T7 promoter: promoter for bacteriophage T7 RNA polymerase
    665..730     +  CDS            N (fragment): REGN_LAMBD - Experimental evidence at protein level: Swiss-Prot protein existence level 1. Plays a role as a transcriptional antitermination factor that allows the virus to initiate its lytic phase. Activates expression of the delayed viral early genes by modifying host RNA polymerase (RNAP) into a form that is resistant to termination signals. This antitermination function requires the host NusA protein which serves to stabilize the interaction between antitermination protein N and host RNA polymerase. From Escherichia phage lambda (Bacteriophage lambda).
    755..781     +  CDS            3xHA (fragment): three tandem HA epitope tags
    791..1150    +  CDS            PATL1 (fragment): PATL1_HUMAN - Experimental evidence at protein level: Swiss-Prot protein existence level 1. (Microbial infection) In case of infection, required for translation and replication of hepatitis C virus (HCV). From Homo sapiens (Human).
   1152..1538    +  CDS            PATL1 (fragment): PATL1_HUMAN - Experimental evidence at protein level: Swiss-Prot protein existence level 1. (Microbial infection) In case of infection, required for translation and replication of hepatitis C virus (HCV). From Homo sapiens (Human).
   1626..1747    +  polyA_signal   SV40 poly(A) signal: SV40 polyadenylation signal
   1781..2209    -  rep_origin     f1 ori (sequence partly withheld): f1 bacteriophage origin of replication; arrow indicates direction of (+) strand synthesis
   2236..2340    +  promoter       AmpR promoter: bla
   2342..2699    +  promoter       SV40 promoter: SV40 enhancer and early promoter
   2734..3528    +  CDS            NeoR/KanR: aminoglycoside phosphotransferase from Tn5; aph(3')-II (or nptII); confers resistance to neomycin, kanamycin, and G418 (Geneticin®)
   3549..3701    +  CDS            ble (fragment): BLE_KLEPN - Experimental evidence at protein level: Swiss-Prot protein existence level 1. Binding protein with a strong affinity to the bleomycin family of antibiotics. Binds to CL990; an antimitotic-antibiotic compound. From Klebsiella pneumoniae.
   3760..3807    +  polyA_signal   HSV TK poly(A) signal: herpes simplex virus thymidine kinase polyadenylation signal (Cole and Stacy, 1985)
   3898..3914    -  polyA_signal   bGH poly(A) signal (fragment): bovine growth hormone polyadenylation signal
   4136..4724    +  rep_origin     ori: high-copy-number ColE1/pMB1/pBR322/pUC origin of replication
