[The description below was written by a language model from this plasmid's Addgene catalogue record and pLannotate feature annotations shown in this document.]
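Description:
pLNHA-C1-HsPatL1_399-516_J is a 4.8 kb mammalian expression plasmid encoding a fragment of human PATL1 (also called Pat1b), derived from the reference transcript and named for residues 399-516. The catalogue lists the backbone as unknown. The annotated features nonetheless show a familiar layout: a high-copy ColE1/pUC origin, an f1 origin, and a Tn5 NeoR/KanR gene placed behind tandem bacterial (AmpR-type) and SV40 early promoters and followed by an HSV TK polyadenylation signal. This single marker gives kanamycin selection in E. coli and can support G418 selection in mammalian cells. Short hits to ble, a bGH poly(A) signal and an HIV-1 LTR appear to be small fragments rather than functional parts.

The expression cassette is driven by the CMV immediate-early enhancer and promoter, with a T7 promoter just downstream, and ends in an SV40 poly(A) signal. The reading frame begins with a short fragment of the bacteriophage lambda N protein, followed by an HA epitope (annotated as a partial 3xHA match) and then the PATL1 sequence, which fits the "LNHA" in the name. The lambda N peptide is the part commonly used to bind boxB RNA hairpins, so a fusion of this type is typically used to tether a protein to a boxB-containing reporter mRNA, while the HA tag allows detection or immunoprecipitation. The record itself states only mammalian expression, in connection with a study of Pat protein domains in mRNA decapping.

The two adjacent PATL1 annotations together span about 750 nt, which is more than residues 399-516 alone would need. The exact insert boundaries should therefore be checked against the sequence, which the depositor notes may be theoretical.
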