Addgene plasmid #146665: pLNHA-C1-HsPatL1_399-516_J
Purpose: Mammalian Expression of HsPatL1_399-516
Depositing lab: Elisa Izaurralde. Depositing organization: Max Planck Institute for Developmental Biology. Publication: The C-terminal alpha-alpha superhelix of Pat is required for mRNA decapping in metazoa. Braun JE, Tritschler F, Haas G, Igreja C, Truffault V, Weichenrieder O, Izaurralde E. EMBO J. 2010 Jul 21. 29(14):2368-80. 10.1038/emboj.2010.124 PubMed 20543818.
Backbone
  Vector backbone: Unknown
  Vector type: Mammalian Expression
Growth in bacteria
  Bacterial resistance: Kanamycin, 50 μg/mL
  Growth temperature: 37°C
  Growth strain: DH5alpha
  Copy number: High Copy
Gene/Insert
  Gene/Insert name: HsPatL1_399-516
  Species: H. sapiens (human)
  Entrez Gene: PATL1 (a.k.a. Pat1b, hPat1b)
  Cloning method: Unknown
Terms and licenses: Academic/Nonprofit Terms; Industry Terms: Not Available to Industry
Depositor comments: ORF extracted from NM_152716.2 Plasmids from this collection were made available to the research community and donated after the lab closed. Please note that the sequence provided by the depositing laboratory may be theoretical/predicted or based on Sanger sequencing results. There may be discrepancies between sequencing results obtained by Addgene and the depositor sequence. If an Addgene verified sequence is not available, please contact before placing your order to request that our lab fully sequence the plasmid.
How to cite: pLNHA-C1-HsPatL1_399-516_J was a gift from Elisa Izaurralde (Addgene plasmid # 146665 ; http://n2t.net/addgene:146665 ; RRID:Addgene_146665)
